>Addgene plasmid #202071 | pGEX-2T_PV1_VP1 | addgene full sequence | sequence record 403351 | Addgene NGS Result
GCTTATCGACTGCACGGTGCACCAATGCTTCTGGCGTCAGGCAGCCATCGGAAGCTGTGGTATGGCTGTG
CAGGTCGTAAATCACTGCATAATTCGTGTCGCTCAAGGCGCACTCCCGTTCTGGATAATGTTTTTTGCGC
CGACATCATAACGGTTCTGGCAAATATTCTGAAATGAGCTGTTGACAATTAATCATCGGCTCGTATAATG
TGTGGAATTGTGAGCGGATAACAATTTCACACAGGAAACAGTATTCATGTCCCCTATACTAGGTTATTGG
AAAATTAAGGGCCTTGTGCAACCCACTCGACTTCTTTTGGAATATCTTGAAGAAAAATATGAAGAGCATT
TGTATGAGCGCGATGAAGGTGATAAATGGCGAAACAAAAAGTTTGAATTGGGTTTGGAGTTTCCCAATCT
TCCTTATTATATTGATGGTGATGTTAAATTAACACAGTCTATGGCCATCATACGTTATATAGCTGACAAG
CACAACATGTTGGGTGGTTGTCCAAAAGAGCGTGCAGAGATTTCAATGCTTGAAGGAGCGGTTTTGGATA
TTAGATACGGTGTTTCGAGAATTGCATATAGTAAAGACTTTGAAACTCTCAAAGTTGATTTTCTTAGCAA
GCTACCTGAAATGCTGAAAATGTTCGAAGATCGTTTATGTCATAAAACATATTTAAATGGTGATCATGTA
ACCCATCCTGACTTCATGTTGTATGACGCTCTTGATGTTGTTTTATACATGGACCCAATGTGCCTGGATG
CGTTCCCAAAATTAGTTTGTTTTAAAAAACGTATTGAAGCTATCCCACAAATTGATAAGTACTTGAAATC
CAGCAAGTATATAGCATGGCCTTTGCAGGGCTGGCAAGCCACGTTTGGTGGTGGCGACCATCCTCCAAAA
TCGGATCTGGTTCCGCGTGGATCCGGGTTAGGTCAGATGCTTGAAAGCATGATTGACAACACAGTCCGTG
AAACGGTGGGGGCGGCAACGTCTAGAGACGCTCTCCCAAACACTGAAGCCAGTGGACCAGCACACTCCAA
GGAAATTCCGGCACTCACCGCAGTGGAAACTGGGGCCACAAATCCACTAGTCCCTTCTGATACAGTGCAA
ACCAGACATGTTGTACAACATAGGTCAAGGTCAGAGTCTAGCATAGAGTCTTTCTTCGCGCGGGGTGCAT
GCGTGGCCATTATAACCGTGGATAACTCAGCTTCCACCAAGAATAAGGATAAGCTATTTACAGTGTGGAA
GATCACTTATAAAGATACTGTCCAGTTACGGAGGAAATTGGAGTTCTTCACCTATTCTAGATTTGATATG
GAATTTACCTTTGTGGTTACTGCAAATTTCACTGAGACTAACAATGGGCATGCCTTAAATCAAGTGTACC
AAATTATGTACGTACCACCAGGCGCTCCAGTGCCCGAGAAATGGGACGACTACACATGGCAAACCTCATC
AAATCCATCAATCTTTTACACCTACGGAACAGCTCCAGCCCGGATCTCGGTACCGTATGTTGGTATTTCG
AACGCCTATTCACACTTTTACGACGGTTTTTCCAAAGTACCACTGAAGGACCAGTCGGCAGCACTAGGTG
ACTCCCTCTATGGTGCAGCATCTCTAAATGACTTCGGTATTTTGGCTGTTAGAGTAGTCAATGATCACAA
CCCGACCAAGGTCACCTCCAAAATCAGAGTGTATCTAAAACCCAAACACATCAGAGTCTGGTGCCCGCGT
CCACCGAGGGCAGTGGCGTACTACGGCCCTGGAGTGGATTACAAGGATGGTACGCTTACACCCCTCTCCA
CCAAGGATCTGACCACATATCCCGGGCACCATCATCACCACCATCCCGGGTAATAGGAATTCATCGTGAC
TGACTGACGATCTGCCTCGCGCGTTTCGGTGATGACGGTGAAAACCTCTGACACATGCAGCTCCCGGAGA
CGGTCACAGCTTGTCTGTAAGCGGATGCCGGGAGCAGACAAGCCCGTCAGGGCGCGTCAGCGGGTGTTGG
CGGGTGTCGGGGCGCAGCCATGACCCAGTCACGTAGCGATAGCGGAGTGTATAATTCTTGAAGACGAAAG
GGCCTCGTGATACGCCTATTTTTATAGGTTAATGTCATGATAATAATGGTTTCTTAGACGTCAGGTGGCA
CTTTTCGGGGAAATGTGCGCGGAACCCCTATTTGTTTATTTTTCTAAATACATTCAAATATGTATCCGCT
CATGAGACAATAACCCTGATAAATGCTTCAATAATATTGAAAAAGGAAGAGTATGAGTATTCAACATTTC
CGTGTCGCCCTTATTCCCTTTTTTGCGGCATTTTGCCTTCCTGTTTTTGCTCACCCAGAAACGCTGGTGA
AAGTAAAAGATGCTGAAGATCAGTTGGGTGCACGAGTGGGTTACATCGAACTGGATCTCAACAGCGGTAA
GATCCTTGAGAGTTTTCGCCCCGAAGAACGTTTTCCAATGATGAGCACTTTTAAAGTTCTGCTATGTGGC
GCGGTATTATCCCGTGTTGACGCCGGGCAAGAGCAACTCGGTCGCCGCATACACTATTCTCAGAATGACT
TGGTTGAGTACTCACCAGTCACAGAAAAGCATCTTACGGATGGCATGACAGTAAGAGAATTATGCAGTGC
TGCCATAACCATGAGTGATAACACTGCGGCCAACTTACTTCTGACAACGATCGGAGGACCGAAGGAGCTA
ACCGCTTTTTTGCACAACATGGGGGATCATGTAACTCGCCTTGATCGTTGGGAACCGGAGCTGAATGAAG
CCATACCAAACGACGAGCGTGACACCACGATGCCTGCAGCAATGGCAACAACGTTGCGCAAACTATTAAC
TGGCGAACTACTTACTCTAGCTTCCCGGCAACAATTAATAGACTGGATGGAGGCGGATAAAGTTGCAGGA
CCACTTCTGCGCTCGGCCCTTCCGGCTGGCTGGTTTATTGCTGATAAATCTGGAGCCGGTGAGCGTGGGT
CTCGCGGTATCATTGCAGCACTGGGGCCAGATGGTAAGCCCTCCCGTATCGTAGTTATCTACACGACGGG
GAGTCAGGCAACTATGGATGAACGAAATAGACAGATCGCTGAGATAGGTGCCTCACTGATTAAGCATTGG
TAACTGTCAGACCAAGTTTACTCATATATACTTTAGATTGATTTAAAACTTCATTTTTAATTTAAAAGGA
TCTAGGTGAAGATCCTTTTTGATAATCTCATGACCAAAATCCCTTAACGTGAGTTTTCGTTCCACTGAGC
GTCAGACCCCGTAGAAAAGATCAAAGGATCTTCTTGAGATCCTTTTTTTCTGCGCGTAATCTGCTGCTTG
CAAACAAAAAAACCACCGCTACCAGCGGTGGTTTGTTTGCCGGATCAAGAGCTACCAACTCTTTTTCCGA
AGGTAACTGGCTTCAGCAGAGCGCAGATACCAAATACTGTCCTTCTAGTGTAGCCGTAGTTAGGCCACCA
CTTCAAGAACTCTGTAGCACCGCCTACATACCTCGCTCTGCTAATCCTGTTACCAGTGGCTGCTGCCAGT
GGCGATAAGTCGTGTCTTACCGGGTTGGACTCAAGACGATAGTTACCGGATAAGGCGCAGCGGTCGGGCT
GAACGGGGGGTTCGTGCACACAGCCCAGCTTGGAGCGAACGACCTACACCGAACTGAGATACCTACAGCG
TGAGCTATGAGAAAGCGCCACGCTTCCCGAAGGGAGAAAGGCGGACAGGTATCCGGTAAGCGGCAGGGTC
GGAACAGGAGAGCGCACGAGGGAGCTTCCAGGGGGAAACGCCTGGTATCTTTATAGTCCTGTCGGGTTTC
GCCACCTCTGACTTGAGCGTCGATTTTTGTGATGCTCGTCAGGGGGGCGGAGCCTATGGAAAAACGCCAG
CAACGCGGCCTTTTTACGGTTCCTGGCCTTTTGCTGGCCTTTTGCTCACATGTTCTTTCCTGCGTTATCC
CCTGATTCTGTGGATAACCGTATTACCGCCTTTGAGTGAGCTGATACCGCTCGCCGCAGCCGAACGACCG
AGCGCAGCGAGTCAGTGAGCGAGGAAGCGGAAGAGCGCCTGATGCGGTATTTTCTCCTTACGCATCTGTG
CGGTATTTCACACCGCATAAATTCCGACACCATCGAATGGCGCAAAACCTTTCGCGGTATGGCATGATAG
CGCCCGGAAGAGAGTCAATTCAGGGTGGTGAATGTGAAACCAGTAACGTTATACGATGTCGCAGAGTATG
CCGGTGTCTCTTATCAGACCGTTTCCCGCGTGGTGAACCAGGCCAGCCACGTTTCTGCGAAAACGCGGGA
AAAAGTGGAAGCGGCGATGGCGGAGCTGAATTACATTCCCAACCGCGTGGCACAACAACTGGCGGGCAAA
CAGTCGTTGCTGATTGGCGTTGCCACCTCCAGTCTGGCCCTGCACGCGCCGTCGCAAATTGTCGCGGCGA
TTAAATCTCGCGCCGATCAACTGGGTGCCAGCGTGGTGGTGTCGATGGTAGAACGAAGCGGCGTCGAAGC
CTGTAAAGCGGCGGTGCACAATCTTCTCGCGCAACGCGTCAGTGGGCTGATCATTAACTATCCGCTGGAT
GACCAGGATGCCATTGCTGTGGAAGCTGCCTGCACTAATGTTCCGGCGTTATTTCTTGATGTCTCTGACC
AGACACCCATCAACAGTATTATTTTCTCCCATGAAGACGGTACGCGACTGGGCGTGGAGCATCTGGTCGC
ATTGGGTCACCAGCAAATCGCGCTGTTAGCGGGCCCATTAAGTTCTGTCTCGGCGCGTCTGCGTCTGGCT
GGCTGGCATAAATATCTCACTCGCAATCAAATTCAGCCGATAGCGGAACGGGAAGGCGACTGGAGTGCCA
TGTCCGGTTTTCAACAAACCATGCAAATGCTGAATGAGGGCATCGTTCCCACTGCGATGCTGGTTGCCAA
CGATCAGATGGCGCTGGGCGCAATGCGCGCCATTACCGAGTCCGGGCTGCGCGTTGGTGCGGATATCTCG
GTAGTGGGATACGACGATACCGAAGACAGCTCATGTTATATCCCGCCGTTAACCACCATCAAACAGGATT
TTCGCCTGCTGGGGCAAACCAGCGTGGACCGCTTGCTGCAACTCTCTCAGGGCCAGGCGGTGAAGGGCAA
TCAGCTGTTGCCCGTCTCACTGGTGAAAAGAAAAACCACCCTGGCGCCCAATACGCAAACCGCCTCTCCC
CGCGCGTTGGCCGATTCATTAATGCAGCTGGCACGACAGGTTTCCCGACTGGAAAGCGGGCAGTGAGCGC
AACGCAATTAATGTAAGTTAGCTCACTCATTAGGCACCCCAGGCTTTACACTTTATGCTTCCGGCTCGTA
TGTTGTGTGGAATTGTGAGCGGATAACAATTTCACACAGGAAACAGCTATGACCATGATTACGGATTCAC
TGGCCGTCGTTTTACAACGTCGTGACTGGGAAAACCCTGGCGTTACCCAACTTAATCGCCTTGCAGCACA
TCCCCCTTTCGCCAGCTGGCGTAATAGCGAAGAGGCCCGCACCGATCGCCCTTCCCAACAGTTGCGCAGC
CTGAATGGCGAATGGCGCTTTGCCTGGTTTCCGGCACCAGAAGCGGTGCCGGAAAGCTGGCTGGAGTGCG
ATCTTCCTGAGGCCGATACTGTCGTCGTCCCCTCAAACTGGCAGATGCACGGTTACGATGCGCCCATCTA
CACCAACGTGACCTATCCCATTACGGTCAATCCGCCGTTTGTTCCCACGGAGAATCCGACGGGTTGTTAC
TCGCTCACATTTAATGTTGATGAAAGCTGGCTACAGGAAGGCCAGACGCGAATTATTTTTGATGGCGTTG
GAATTA
Features (pLannotate 1.2.2; 17 found; start..end, strand, type, name):
    182..210     +  promoter       tac promoter: strong E. coli promoter; hybrid between the trp and lac UV5 promoters
    218..234     +  protein_bind   lac operator: The lac repressor binds to the lac operator to inhibit transcription in E. coli. This inhibition can be relieved by adding lactose or isopropyl-β-D-thiogalactopyranoside (IPTG). lac repressor encoded by lacI
    257..910     +  CDS            GST26_SCHJA: Experimental evidence at protein level: Swiss-Prot protein existence level 1. GST isoenzymes appear to play a central role in the parasite detoxification system. Other functions are also suspected including a role in increasing the solubility of haematin in the parasite gut. From Schistosoma japonicum (Blood fluke).
    935..1840    +  CDS            POLG_POL1S (fragment): Experimental evidence at protein level: Swiss-Prot protein existence level 1. [RNA-directed RNA polymerase]: Replicates the viral genomic RNA on the surface of intracellular membranes. May form linear arrays of subunits that propagate along a strong head-to-tail interaction called interface-I. Covalently attaches UMP to a tyrosine of VPg, which is used to prime RNA synthesis. The positive stranded RNA genome is first replicated at virus induced membranous vesicles, creating a dsRNA genomic replication form. This dsRNA is then used as template to synthesize positive stranded RNA genomes. ss(+)R
   1902..1941    +  CDS            rop (fragment): Rop protein, which maintains plasmids at low copy number; rop
   2043..2083    +  misc_feature   bom (fragment): basis of mobility region from pBR322
   2188..2292    +  promoter       AmpR promoter: bla
   2293..3153    +  CDS            AmpR: β-lactamase; bla; confers resistance to ampicillin, carbenicillin, and related antibiotics
   3324..3912    +  rep_origin     ori: high-copy-number ColE1/pMB1/pBR322/pUC origin of replication
   4098..4149    -  misc_feature   bom (fragment): basis of mobility region from pBR322
   4156..4233    +  promoter       lacI promoter: lacI
   4234..5316    +  CDS            lacI: lac repressor; lacI; The lac repressor binds to the lac operator to inhibit transcription in E. coli. This inhibition can be relieved by adding lactose or isopropyl-β-D-thiogalactopyranoside (IPTG).
   5329..5350    +  protein_bind   CAP binding site: CAP binding activates transcription in the presence of cAMP. E. coli catabolite activator protein
   5365..5395    +  promoter       lac promoter: promoter for the E. coli lac operon
   5403..5419    +  protein_bind   lac operator: The lac repressor binds to the lac operator to inhibit transcription in E. coli. This inhibition can be relieved by adding lactose or isopropyl-β-D-thiogalactopyranoside (IPTG). lac repressor encoded by lacI
   5439..5612    +  CDS            lacZα: LacZα fragment of β-galactosidase; lacZ fragment
   5876..106     -  CDS            yciV (fragment) (across the origin): RNAAM_ECOLI - Also known as trpH From Escherichia coli (strain K12).
