[The description below was written by a language model from this plasmid's Addgene catalogue record and pLannotate feature annotations shown in this document.]
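Description:
pGEX-2T_PV1_VP1 is a bacterial expression plasmid built on the pGEX-2T backbone for producing the VP1 capsid protein of poliovirus 1 as a doubly tagged fusion protein in E. coli. It replicates from a high-copy ColE1/pMB1-type origin and is selected with ampicillin through the β-lactamase (AmpR) gene under its own promoter. The sequenced record is 5,886 nt. Alongside the expression cassette it shows typical pGEX backbone remnants: short rop and bom fragments from pBR322, a lac promoter/operator with a lacZα fragment, and a small fragment of an E. coli gene spanning the sequence origin.

Expression is driven by the tac promoter, a strong trp/lac hybrid, followed by a lac operator. The plasmid carries its own lacI gene, so transcription is repressed until relieved by IPTG or lactose. The open reading frame begins with Schistosoma japonicum glutathione S-transferase (GST) supplied by the backbone, followed by a synthetic insert of roughly 900 bp cloned between BamHI and EcoRI sites, both of which are retained. The annotation tool matches this insert to a fragment of the poliovirus 1 polyprotein. The polymerase description attached to that hit is generic to the polyprotein entry, since the catalogue identifies the insert as VP1. A C-terminal 6xHis tag is encoded on the insert according to the record, although it is not annotated as a separate feature. The two tags allow glutathione and immobilised-metal affinity purification, and using both can help enrich for full-length product. The associated publication concerns a multiplex immunoassay for enterovirus antibodies, suggesting that the recombinant VP1 serves as an antigen for serological detection.
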