Addgene plasmid #202071: pGEX-2T_PV1_VP1
Purpose: Bacterial expression of VP1 protein from poliovirus 1 (PV1). Contains N-terminal GST-tag and C-terminal His6-tag.
Depositing lab: Vesa Hytönen. Depositing organization: Tampere University. Publication: Assessment of Enterovirus Antibodies during Early Childhood Using a Multiplex Immunoassay. Jouppila NVV, Lehtonen J, Seppala E, Puustinen L, Oikarinen S, Laitinen OH, Knip M, Hyoty H, Hytonen VP. Microbiol Spectr. 2023 Jun 15;11(3):e0535222. doi: 10.1128/spectrum.05352-22. Epub 2023 May 25. PubMed 37227147.
Backbone
  Vector backbone: pGEX-2T
  Backbone size w/o insert (bp): 4948
  Vector type: Bacterial Expression
Growth in bacteria
  Bacterial resistance: Ampicillin, 100 μg/mL
  Growth temperature: Room Temperature
  Growth strain: DH5alpha
  Copy number: High Copy
Gene/Insert
  Gene/Insert name: PV1 VP1 protein with Histag
  Species: Synthetic
  Promoter: tac
  Tag / fusion protein: GST (N terminal on backbone); 6xHis-tag (C terminal on insert)
  Cloning method: Restriction Enzyme; 5′ cloning site BamHI (not destroyed); 3′ cloning site EcoRI (not destroyed)
  Sequencing primers: 5′ M13_pUC_rev_primer; 3′ pGEX_3_primer
Terms and licenses: Academic/Nonprofit Terms; Industry Terms: Not Available to Industry
Depositor comments: Insert cloned to plasmid with BamHI (5') and EcoRI (3') restriction
How to cite: pGEX-2T_PV1_VP1 was a gift from Vesa Hytönen (Addgene plasmid # 202071 ; http://n2t.net/addgene:202071 ; RRID:Addgene_202071)
